LOCUS       Exported 5805 bp ds-DNA circular SYN 13-MAY-2021
DEFINITION  Mammalian expression plasmid for SARS-CoV-2 endoRNAse.
ACCESSION   .
VERSION     .
KEYWORDS    pGBW-m4133194
SOURCE      synthetic DNA construct
  ORGANISM  synthetic DNA construct
REFERENCE   1 (bases 1 to 5805)
  TITLE     SARS-CoV-2 protein Mammalian expression constructs, tagged, for
            protein expression and/or purification
REFERENCE   2 (bases 1 to 5805)
  AUTHORS   .
  TITLE     Direct Submission
  JOURNAL   Exported May 13, 2021 from SnapGene Server 1.1.58
            http://www.snapgene.com
FEATURES             Location/Qualifiers
     source          1..5805
                     /organism="synthetic DNA construct"
                     /mol_type="other DNA"
     CDS             1046..1066
                     /codon_start=1
                     /product="tobacco etch virus (TEV) protease recognition and
                     cleavage site"
                     /label=TEV site
                     /translation="ENLYFQS"
     CDS             1100..1177
                     /codon_start=1
                     /product="calmodulin-binding peptide"
                     /label=CBP
                     /note="derived from skeletal muscle myosin light chain
                     kinase; binds calmodulin with nanomolar affinity in the
                     presence of calcium"
                     /translation="KRRWKKNFIAVSAANRFKKISSSGAL"
     CDS             1205..1225
                     /codon_start=1
                     /product="tobacco etch virus (TEV) protease recognition and
                     cleavage site"
                     /label=TEV site
                     /translation="ENLYFQG"
     polyA_signal    1674..1795
                     /label=SV40 poly(A) signal
                     /note="SV40 polyadenylation signal"
     primer_bind     complement(1685..1704)
                     /label=EBV-rev
                     /note="SV40 polyA terminator, reverse primer"
     primer_bind     1739..1758
                     /label=SV40pA-R
                     /note="SV40 polyA, reverse primer"
     terminator      1910..1956
                     /label=T7 terminator
                     /note="transcription terminator for bacteriophage T7 RNA
                     polymerase"
     terminator      1986..2122
                     /label=rrnG terminator
                     /note="transcription terminator from the E. coli ribosomal
                     RNA rrnG operon (Albrechtsen et al., 1991)"
     misc_feature    2167..2238
                     /label=3' beta-globin insulator
                     /note="insulator downstream of the human beta-globin locus
                     (Farrell et al., 2002)"
     rep_origin      complement(2464..3052)
                     /direction=LEFT
                     /label=ori
                     /note="high-copy-number ColE1/pMB1/pBR322/pUC origin of
                     replication"
     primer_bind     complement(2544..2563)
                     /label=pBR322ori-F
                     /note="pBR322 origin, forward primer"
     CDS             3798..4658
                     /codon_start=1
                     /gene="bla"
                     /product="beta-lactamase"
                     /label=AmpR
                     /note="confers resistance to ampicillin, carbenicillin, and
                     related antibiotics"
                     /translation="MSIQHFRVALIPFFAAFCLPVFAHPETLVKVKDAEDQLGARVGYI
                     ELDLNSGKILESFRPEERFPMMSTFKVLLCGAVLSRIDAGQEQLGRRIHYSQNDLVEYS
                     PVTEKHLTDGMTVRELCSAAITMSDNTAANLLLTTIGGPKELTAFLHNMGDHVTRLDRW
                     EPELNEAIPNDERDTTMPVAMATTLRKLLTGELLTLASRQQLIDWMEADKVAGPLLRSA
                     LPAGWFIADKSGAGERGSRGIIAALGPDGKPSRIVVIYTTGSQATMDERNRQIAEIGAS
                     LIKHW"
     primer_bind     complement(4016..4035)
                     /label=Amp-R
                     /note="Ampicillin resistance gene, reverse primer"
     terminator      4671..4807
                     /label=rrnG terminator
                     /note="transcription terminator from the E. coli ribosomal
                     RNA rrnG operon (Albrechtsen et al., 1991)"
     misc_feature    4959..5030
                     /label=5' beta-globin insulator
                     /note="insulator upstream of the human beta-globin locus
                     (Farrell et al., 2002)"
     terminator      5035..5081
                     /label=T7 terminator
                     /note="transcription terminator for bacteriophage T7 RNA
                     polymerase"
     polyA_signal    5099..5147
                     /note="synthetic polyadenylation signal"
     enhancer        5228..5531
                     /label=CMV enhancer
                     /note="human cytomegalovirus immediate early enhancer"
     promoter        5533..5735
                     /label=CMV promoter
                     /note="human cytomegalovirus (CMV) immediate early
                     promoter"
     primer_bind     5686..5706
                     /label=CMV-F
                     /note="Human CMV immediate early promoter, forward primer"
ORIGIN
        1 caccatgtca ctggagaacg ttgctttcaa tgtagtgaac aaggggcact ttgacggaca
       61 gcaaggcgaa gtgccggtca gtatcataaa taatacggtg tacaccaaag tcgatggtgt
      121 tgacgtggag ttatttgaaa acaagacaac tttgcctgtc aatgtggcct tcgagctgtg
      181 ggcaaaacgc aacattaagc cagtacccga agtgaaaatc ctcaacaatc ttggcgttga
      241 tattgccgca aacactgtta tctgggatta taagcgagat gcgcctgccc atatatccac
      301 cattggagtg tgttctatga cagacatcgc taaaaagccc accgagacaa tttgcgcgcc
      361 actcacggta ttctttgacg ggagggtcga cggtcaggtg gatctgttta gaaatgcccg
      421 taacggcgta cttattactg aaggaagcgt gaaaggccta cagcccagtg ttgggccgaa
      481 gcaagcaagc ctaaatggag tcacactgat cggagaggct gtgaaaaccc agttcaacta
      541 ctataagaag gtcgacggcg tggttcagca gctgcctgag acatacttta cccaatcgcg
      601 gaatctgcaa gaatttaagc ccagatccca gatggagatt gacttcttgg aactggccat
      661 ggatgagttc atcgaacggt ataagctcga gggctacgcc ttcgagcaca tagtttatgg
      721 ggatttttct cattcacagt taggcggtct gcacttgctc atcggattag cgaaacgctt
      781 taaagagagc ccattcgaac ttgaagactt tatcccaatg gactcaactg tgaagaatta
      841 cttcataact gacgctcaga cagggtccag caagtgcgtc tgttctgtta ttgatttgct
      901 acttgatgat ttcgtggaga ttattaaatc acaggacctg tccgtggttt cgaaggtcgt
      961 gaaagtaacc atcgactata cggaaattag tttcatgctt tggtgtaagg atggccatgt
     1021 ggagacattt tatcctaagc tccaggaaaa cctttacttt cagtcgggac ggcgaatccc
     1081 ggggctgata aatccctgga aaaggagatg gaagaagaac tttattgcag tgtctgcggc
     1141 taaccggttc aaaaagatca gttcaagcgg cgccctagat tacgacattc ctacgaccgc
     1201 ctccgagaat ctctatttcc agggtgaatt tggcttggca caacatgacg aggccgtcga
     1261 taacaagttt aataaagaac agcagaacgc tttctatgag atccttcact taccaaatct
     1321 gaacgaagag caacgcaacg ctttcattca gagcctgaaa gacgatccct cgcagtctgc
     1381 aaatctcctg gccgaagcca agaagctgaa tgacgcacag gctccaaaag ttgataacaa
     1441 gtttaacaag gagcagcaga atgctttcta cgagatattg caccttccta atctgaatga
     1501 ggaacaaaga aatgcattta tccagtccct aaaagacgat ccatcacaga gtgccaacct
     1561 gcttgcggaa gccaaaaagc tcaatgatgc ccaggccccg aaagtagacg cgaaccatca
     1621 ataagctagc ttgactgact gagatacagc gtaccttcag ctcacagaca tgataagata
     1681 cattgatgag tttggacaaa ccacaactag aatgcagtga aaaaaatgct ttatttgtga
     1741 aatttgtgat gctattgctt tatttgtaac cattataagc tgcaataaac aagttaacaa
     1801 caacaattgc attcatttta tgtttcaggt tcagggggag gtgtgggagg ttttttaaag
     1861 caagtaaaac ctctacaaat gtggtattgg cccatctcta tcggtatcgt agcataaccc
     1921 cttggggcct ctaaacgggt cttgaggggt tttttgtgcc cctcgggccg gattgctatc
     1981 taccggcatt ggcgcagaaa aaaatgcctg atgcgacgct gcgcgtctta tactcccaca
     2041 tatgccagat tcagcaacgg atacggcttc cccaacttgc ccacttccat acgtgtcctc
     2101 cttaccagaa atttatcctt aaggtcgtca gctatcctgc aggcgatctc tcgatttcga
     2161 tcaagacatt cctttaatgg tcttttctgg acaccactag gggtcagaag tagttcatca
     2221 aactttcttc cctccctaat ctcattggtt accttgggct atcgaaactt aattaaccag
     2281 tcaagtcagc tacttggcga gatcgacttg tctgggtttc gactacgctc agaattgcgt
     2341 cagtcaagtt cgatctggtc cttgctattg cacccgttct ccgattacga gtttcattta
     2401 aatcatgtga gcaaaaggcc agcaaaaggc caggaaccgt aaaaaggccg cgttgctggc
     2461 gtttttccat aggctccgcc cccctgacga gcatcacaaa aatcgacgct caagtcagag
     2521 gtggcgaaac ccgacaggac tataaagata ccaggcgttt ccccctggaa gctccctcgt
     2581 gcgctctcct gttccgaccc tgccgcttac cggatacctg tccgcctttc tcccttcggg
     2641 aagcgtggcg ctttctcata gctcacgctg taggtatctc agttcggtgt aggtcgttcg
     2701 ctccaagctg ggctgtgtgc acgaaccccc cgttcagccc gaccgctgcg ccttatccgg
     2761 taactatcgt cttgagtcca acccggtaag acacgactta tcgccactgg cagcagccac
     2821 tggtaacagg attagcagag cgaggtatgt aggcggtgct acagagttct tgaagtggtg
     2881 gcctaactac ggctacacta gaagaacagt atttggtatc tgcgctctgc tgaagccagt
     2941 taccttcgga aaaagagttg gtagctcttg atccggcaaa caaaccaccg ctggtagcgg
     3001 tggttttttt gtttgcaagc agcagattac gcgcagaaaa aaaggatctc aagaagatcc
     3061 tttgatcttt tctacggggt ctgacgctca gtggaacgaa aactcacgtt aagggatttt
     3121 ggtcatgaga ttatcaaaaa ggatcttcac ctagatcctt ttaaattaaa aatgaagttt
     3181 taaatcaatc taaagtatat atgagtaaac ttggtctgac agttaccaat gcttaatcag
     3241 tgaggcacct atctcagcga tctgtctatt tcgttcatcc atagttgcat ttaaatttcc
     3301 gaactctcca aggccctcgt cggaaaatct tcaaaccttt cgtccgatcc atcttgcagg
     3361 ctacctctcg aacgaactat cgcaagtctc ttggccggcc ttgcgccttg gctattgctt
     3421 ggcagcgcct atcgccaggt attactccaa tcccgaatat ccgagatcgg gatcacccga
     3481 gagaagttca acctacatcc tcaatcccga tctatccgag atccgaggaa tatcgaaatc
     3541 ggggcgcgcc tggtgtaccg agaacgatcc tctcagtgcg agtctcgacg atccatatcg
     3601 ttgcttggca gtcagccagt cggaatccag cttgggaccc aggaagtcca atcgtcagat
     3661 attgtactca agcctggtca cggcagcgta ccgatctgtt taaacctaga tattgatagt
     3721 ctgatcggtc aacgtataat cgagtcctag cttttgcaaa catctatcaa gagacaggat
     3781 cagcaggagg ctttcgcatg agtattcaac atttccgtgt cgcccttatt cccttttttg
     3841 cggcattttg ccttcctgtt tttgctcacc cagaaacgct ggtgaaagta aaagatgctg
     3901 aagatcagtt gggtgcgcga gtgggttaca tcgaactgga tctcaacagc ggtaagatcc
     3961 ttgagagttt tcgccccgaa gaacgctttc caatgatgag cacttttaaa gttctgctat
     4021 gtggcgcggt attatcccgt attgacgccg ggcaagagca actcggtcgc cgcatacact
     4081 attctcagaa tgacttggtt gagtattcac cagtcacaga aaagcatctt acggatggca
     4141 tgacagtaag agaattatgc agtgctgcca taaccatgag tgataacact gcggccaact
     4201 tacttctgac aacgattgga ggaccgaagg agctaaccgc ttttttgcac aacatggggg
     4261 atcatgtaac tcgccttgat cgttgggaac cggagctgaa tgaagccata ccaaacgacg
     4321 agcgtgacac cacgatgcct gtagcaatgg caacaacctt gcgtaaacta ttaactggcg
     4381 aactacttac tctagcttcc cggcaacagt tgatagactg gatggaggcg gataaagttg
     4441 caggaccact tctgcgctcg gcccttccgg ctggctggtt tattgctgat aaatctggag
     4501 ccggtgagcg tgggtctcgc ggtatcattg cagcactggg gccagatggt aagccctccc
     4561 gtatcgtagt tatctacacg acggggagtc aggcaactat ggatgaacga aatagacaga
     4621 tcgctgagat aggtgcctca ctgattaagc attggtaacc gattctaggt gcattggcgc
     4681 agaaaaaaat gcctgatgcg acgctgcgcg tcttatactc ccacatatgc cagattcagc
     4741 aacggatacg gcttccccaa cttgcccact tccatacgtg tcctccttac cagaaattta
     4801 tccttaagat cccgaatcgt ttaaactcga ctctggctct atcgaatctc cgtcgtttcg
     4861 agcttacgcg aacagccgtg gcgctcattt gctcgtcggg catcgaatct cgtcagctat
     4921 cgtcagctta cctttttggc agcgatcgcg gctcccgaca tcttggacca ttagctccac
     4981 aggtatcttc ttccctctag tggtcataac agcagcttca gctacctctc aattcaaaaa
     5041 acccctcaag acccgtttag aggccccaag gggttatgct atcaatcgtt gcgttacaca
     5101 cacaaaaaac caacacacat ccatcttcga tggatagcga ttttattatc taactgctga
     5161 tcgagtgtag ccagatctag taatcaatta cggggtcatt agttcatagc ccatatatgg
     5221 agttccgcgt tacataactt acggtaaatg gcccgcctgg ctgaccgccc aacgaccccc
     5281 gcccattgac gtcaataatg acgtatgttc ccatagtaac gccaataggg actttccatt
     5341 gacgtcaatg ggtggagtat ttacggtaaa ctgcccactt ggcagtacat caagtgtatc
     5401 atatgccaag tacgccccct attgacgtca atgacggtaa atggcccgcc tggcattatg
     5461 cccagtacat gaccttatgg gactttccta cttggcagta catctacgta ttagtcatcg
     5521 ctattaccat gctgatgcgg ttttggcagt acatcaatgg gcgtggatag cggtttgact
     5581 cacggggatt tccaagtctc caccccattg acgtcaatgg gagtttgttt tggcaccaaa
     5641 atcaacggga ctttccaaaa tgtcgtaaca actccgcccc attgacgcaa atgggcggta
     5701 ggcgtgtacg gtgggaggtc tatataagca gagctggttt agtgaaccgt cagatcagat
     5761 ctttgtcgat cctaccatcc actcgacaca cccgccagcg gccgc
//
