[The description below was written by a language model from this plasmid's Addgene catalogue record and the feature table of its GenBank file.]
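Description:
pGBW-m4133194 is a mammalian expression plasmid built on the pTwist_CMV_6 backbone for producing the SARS-CoV-2 endoRNAse, a mature product of the ORF1ab polyprotein, in wild-type form. The circular construct is 5,805 bp according to the held sequence record. It replicates in E. coli from a high-copy ColE1/pUC-type origin and is selected with ampicillin through the bla (AmpR) gene. No mammalian selection marker is annotated, which fits transient transfection use.

Expression is driven by the human cytomegalovirus immediate-early enhancer and promoter, which sit at the end of the numbered sequence and read across the origin of numbering into the roughly 1 kb viral insert. The insert itself is not annotated as a feature, but it occupies the region just upstream of the tag elements. The coding sequence is fused at its C terminus to a backbone-encoded cleavable tandem affinity purification tag. The feature table shows a TEV protease recognition site, a calmodulin-binding peptide and a second TEV site. The remainder of the tag, between that site and the SV40 polyadenylation signal, is not annotated, so its composition is not stated in the record. The TEV sites allow tag portions to be removed by protease cleavage during sequential purification.

The expression unit is flanked by beta-globin insulator elements, T7 and rrnG transcription terminators and an upstream synthetic poly(A) signal. These parts help isolate it from read-through transcription from the rest of the plasmid. The plasmid belongs to a set of tagged SARS-CoV-2 protein constructs intended for protein expression and/or purification from mammalian cells.
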