Addgene plasmid #152409: pGBW-m4133194
Purpose: Mammalian expression plasmid for SARS-CoV-2 endoRNAse
Depositing lab: Ginkgo Bioworks & Benjie Chen. Depositing organization: Ginkgo Bioworks.
Backbone
  Vector backbone: pTwist_CMV_6
  Backbone size w/o insert (bp): 4180
  Vector type: Mammalian Expression
Growth in bacteria
  Bacterial resistance: Ampicillin, 100 μg/mL
  Growth temperature: 37°C
  Growth strain: DH5alpha
  Copy number: High Copy
Gene/Insert
  Gene/Insert name: SARS-CoV-2 endoRNAse
  Species: Severe acute respiratory syndrome coronavirus 2
  Insert size (bp): 1037
  Mutation: wt
  Entrez Gene: ORF1ab (a.k.a. GU280_gp01)
  Promoter: CMV
  Tag / fusion protein: Cleavable TEV;TapTag (C terminal on backbone)
  Cloning method: Unknown
Resource information
  A portion of this plasmid was derived from a plasmid made by: GinkgoBioworks
Depositor comments: NCBI reference sequence: YP_009725310.1
How to cite: pGBW-m4133194 was a gift from Ginkgo Bioworks & Benjie Chen (Addgene plasmid # 152409 ; http://n2t.net/addgene:152409 ; RRID:Addgene_152409)
